Addgene plasmid #138524: pLKO.1-puro U6 sgRNA BfuAI stuffer G-tract
Purpose: Expresses a guide RNA of choice cloned into the BfuI site extended at the 3' end to incorporate a 220-nt PRC2-binding G-tract repeat RNA sequence.
Depositing lab: Richard Jenner. Depositing organization: University College London. Publication: G-tract RNA removes Polycomb repressive complex 2 from genes. Beltran M, Tavares M, Justin N, Khandelwal G, Ambrose J, Foster BM, Worlock KB, Tvardovskiy A, Kunzelmann S, Herrero J, Bartke T, Gamblin SJ, Wilson JR, Jenner RG. Nat Struct Mol Biol. 2019 Oct;26(10):899-909. doi: 10.1038/s41594-019-0293-z. Epub 2019 Sep 23. PubMed 31548724.
Backbone
  Vector backbone: pLKO.1-puro U6 sgRNA BfuA1 stuffer
  Backbone size w/o insert (bp): 7145
  Total vector size (bp): 7423
  Modifications to backbone: Insertion of a spacer and G-tract repeat RNA sequence
  Vector type: Mammalian Expression, Lentiviral, CRISPR
  Selectable markers: Puromycin
Growth in bacteria
  Bacterial resistance: Ampicillin, 100 μg/mL
  Growth temperature: 37°C
  Growth strain: NEB Stable
  Copy number: High Copy
Gene/Insert
  Gene/Insert name: PRC2-binding G-tract repeat RNA
  Species: Synthetic
  Promoter: U6
  Cloning method: Restriction Enzyme; 5′ cloning site AgeI (not destroyed); 3′ cloning site EcoRI (not destroyed)
  Sequencing primers: 5′ CGTGACGTAGAAAGTAATAATTTC; 3′ CCTCGAGCCGCGGCCAAAG
Terms and licenses: Academic/Nonprofit Terms; Industry Terms: Not Available to Industry
How to cite: pLKO.1-puro U6 sgRNA BfuAI stuffer G-tract was a gift from Richard Jenner (Addgene plasmid # 138524 ; http://n2t.net/addgene:138524 ; RRID:Addgene_138524)
