[The description below was written by a language model from this plasmid's Addgene catalogue record and pLannotate feature annotations shown in this document.]
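Description:
pLKO.1-puro U6 sgRNA BfuAI stuffer G-tract is a third-generation-style, self-inactivating HIV-1 lentiviral transfer vector for expressing a modified CRISPR guide RNA in mammalian cells. It is maintained in E. coli through a high-copy ColE1/pUC origin with ampicillin resistance, and also carries f1 and SV40 origins. The viral genome is driven by an RSV promoter fused to a truncated 5' LTR. It contains the Ψ packaging signal with a gag fragment, the RRE for Rev-dependent nuclear export, a cPPT/CTS element and a ΔU3 3' LTR followed by an SV40 polyadenylation signal. Transduced cells are selected with puromycin, as the hPGK promoter drives puromycin N-acetyltransferase.

The payload is a human U6 (RNA polymerase III) cassette. A BfuAI stuffer site lets the user clone a spacer of choice upstream of the Streptococcus pyogenes Cas9 gRNA scaffold. The backbone was modified, between the AgeI and EcoRI sites, by adding a spacer and a synthetic 220-nt G-tract repeat, so the guide is extended at its 3' end with an RNA that binds Polycomb repressive complex 2. This element is not annotated in the feature tables, but it presumably occupies the unannotated gap between the scaffold and the cPPT/CTS. No Cas9 is encoded, so a Cas9 protein must be supplied separately. The associated work concerns G-tract RNA removing PRC2 from genes, which suggests the vector is used to tether this RNA to chosen loci.

The two sequence records differ. The depositor sequence matches the stated 7,423 bp, whereas the repository's sequencing result is 8,200 nt and contains a bacterial IS1 transposable element inserted in the lac promoter region of the backbone, outside the lentiviral cassette.
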