Features (pLannotate 1.2.2; 26 found; start..end, strand, type, name):
    529..1128    +  CDS            PuroR: puromycin N-acetyltransferase; pac from Streptomyces alboniger; confers resistance to puromycin
   1171..1254    +  CDS            nef (fragment): NEF_HV1Z2 - Experimental evidence at protein level: Swiss-Prot protein existence level 1. Extracellular Nef protein targets CD4(+) T-lymphocytes for apoptosis by interacting with CXCR4 surface receptors. From Human immunodeficiency virus type 1 group M subtype D (isolate Z2/CDC-Z34) (HIV-1).
   1256..1489    +  LTR            3' LTR (ΔU3): self-inactivating 3' long terminal repeat (LTR) from HIV-1
   1561..1682    +  polyA_signal   SV40 poly(A) signal: SV40 polyadenylation signal
   1722..1857    +  rep_origin     SV40 ori: SV40 origin of replication
   1878..1896    -  promoter       T7 promoter: promoter for bacteriophage T7 RNA polymerase
   1904..2059    +  CDS            lacZα (fragment): LacZα fragment of β-galactosidase; lacZ fragment
   2064..2492    +  rep_origin     f1 ori (sequence partly withheld): f1 bacteriophage origin of replication; arrow indicates direction of (+) strand synthesis
   2545..2649    +  promoter       AmpR promoter: bla
   2650..3510    +  CDS            AmpR: β-lactamase; bla; confers resistance to ampicillin, carbenicillin, and related antibiotics
   3681..4269    +  rep_origin     ori: high-copy-number ColE1/pMB1/pBR322/pUC origin of replication
   4452..4544    +  CDS            lacI (fragment): lac repressor; lacI; The lac repressor binds to the lac operator to inhibit transcription in E. coli. This inhibition can be relieved by adding lactose or isopropyl-β-D-thiogalactopyranoside (IPTG).
   4557..4578    +  protein_bind   CAP binding site: CAP binding activates transcription in the presence of cAMP. E. coli catabolite activator protein
   4593..4623    +  promoter       lac promoter: promoter for the E. coli lac operon
   4631..4647    +  protein_bind   lac operator: The lac repressor binds to the lac operator to inhibit transcription in E. coli. This inhibition can be relieved by adding lactose or isopropyl-β-D-thiogalactopyranoside (IPTG). lac repressor encoded by lacI
   4692..4710    +  promoter       T3 promoter: promoter for bacteriophage T3 RNA polymerase
   4738..4964    +  promoter       RSV promoter: Rous sarcoma virus enhancer/promoter
   4965..5145    +  LTR            5' LTR (truncated): truncated 5' long terminal repeat (LTR) from HIV-1
   5192..5317    +  misc_feature   HIV-1 Ψ: packaging signal of human immunodeficiency virus type 1
   5301..5664    +  CDS            HIV-1 gag (fragment): gag protein from human immunodeficiency virus 1; gag
   5810..6043    +  misc_feature   RRE: The Rev response element (RRE) of HIV-1 allows for Rev-dependent mRNA export from the nucleus to the cytoplasm.
   6420..6520    +  CDS            Rev (fragment): human immunodeficiency virus 1 (HIV-1) Rev protein; rev; enhances nuclear export of unspliced and incompletely spliced viral mRNAs
   6570..6810    +  promoter       U6 promoter: RNA polymerase III promoter for human U6 snRNA
   6852..6927    +  misc_RNA       gRNA scaffold: guide RNA scaffold for the Streptococcus pyogenes CRISPR/Cas9 system
   7254..7371    +  misc_feature   cPPT/CTS: central polypurine tract and central termination sequence of HIV-1
   7420..507     +  promoter       hPGK promoter (across the origin): human phosphoglycerate kinase 1 promoter
>Addgene plasmid #138524 | pLKO.1-puro U6 sgRNA BfuAI stuffer G-tract | depositor full sequence | sequence record 269659 | pLKO.1-puro U6 sgRNA BfuAI stuffer G-tract sequence 7423 bps
TTGGGGTTGCGCCTTTTCCAAGGCAGCCCTGGGTTTGCGCAGGGACGCGGCTGCTCTGGGCGTGGTTCCG
GGAAACGCAGCGGCGCCGACCCTGGGTCTCGCACATTCTTCACGTCCGTTCGCAGCGTCACCCGGATCTT
CGCCGCTACCCTTGTGGGCCCCCCGGCGACGCTTCCTGCTCCGCCCCTAAGTCGGGAAGGTTCCTTGCGG
TTCGCGGCGTGCCGGACGTGACAAACGGAAGCCGCACGTCTCACTAGTACCCTCGCAGACGGACAGCGCC
AGGGAGCAATGGCAGCGCGCCGACCGCGATGGGCTGTGGCCAATAGCGGCTGCTCAGCAGGGCGCGCCGA
GAGCAGCGGCCGGGAAGGGGCGGTGCGGGAGGCGGGGTGTGGGGCGGTAGTGTGGGCCCTGTTCCTGCCC
GCGCGGTGTTCCGCATTCTGCAAGCCTCCGGAGCGCACGTCGGCAGTCGGCTCCCTCGTTGACCGAATCA
CCGACCTCTCTCCCCAGGGGGATCCACCGGAGCTTACCATGACCGAGTACAAGCCCACGGTGCGCCTCGC
CACCCGCGACGACGTCCCCAGGGCCGTACGCACCCTCGCCGCCGCGTTCGCCGACTACCCCGCCACGCGC
CACACCGTCGATCCGGACCGCCACATCGAGCGGGTCACCGAGCTGCAAGAACTCTTCCTCACGCGCGTCG
GGCTCGACATCGGCAAGGTGTGGGTCGCGGACGACGGCGCCGCGGTGGCGGTCTGGACCACGCCGGAGAG
CGTCGAAGCGGGGGCGGTGTTCGCCGAGATCGGCCCGCGCATGGCCGAGTTGAGCGGTTCCCGGCTGGCC
GCGCAGCAACAGATGGAAGGCCTCCTGGCGCCGCACCGGCCCAAGGAGCCCGCGTGGTTCCTGGCCACCG
TCGGCGTCTCGCCCGACCACCAGGGCAAGGGTCTGGGCAGCGCCGTCGTGCTCCCCGGAGTGGAGGCGGC
CGAGCGCGCCGGGGTGCCCGCCTTCCTGGAGACCTCCGCGCCCCGCAACCTCCCCTTCTACGAGCGGCTC
GGCTTCACCGTCACCGCCGACGTCGAGGTGCCCGAAGGACCGCGCACCTGGTGCATGACCCGCAAGCCCG
GTGCCTGACGCCCGCCCCACGACCCGCAGCGCCCGACCGAAAGGAGCGCACGACCCCATGCATCGGTACC
TTTAAGACCAATGACTTACAAGGCAGCTGTAGATCTTAGCCACTTTTTAAAAGAAAAGGGGGGACTGGAA
GGGCTAATTCACTCCCAACGAAGACAAGATCTGCTTTTTGCTTGTACTGGGTCTCTCTGGTTAGACCAGA
TCTGAGCCTGGGAGCTCTCTGGCTAACTAGGGAACCCACTGCTTAAGCCTCAATAAAGCTTGCCTTGAGT
GCTTCAAGTAGTGTGTGCCCGTCTGTTGTGTGACTCTGGTAACTAGAGATCCCTCAGACCCTTTTAGTCA
GTGTGGAAAATCTCTAGCAGTAGTAGTTCATGTCATCTTATTATTCAGTATTTATAACTTGCAAAGAAAT
GAATATCAGAGAGTGAGAGGAACTTGTTTATTGCAGCTTATAATGGTTACAAATAAAGCAATAGCATCAC
AAATTTCACAAATAAAGCATTTTTTTCACTGCATTCTAGTTGTGGTTTGTCCAAACTCATCAATGTATCT
TATCATGTCTGGCTCTAGCTATCCCGCCCCTAACTCCGCCCATCCCGCCCCTAACTCCGCCCAGTTCCGC
CCATTCTCCGCCCCATGGCTGACTAATTTTTTTTATTTATGCAGAGGCCGAGGCCGCCTCGGCCTCTGAG
CTATTCCAGAAGTAGTGAGGAGGCTTTTTTGGAGGCCTAGGGACGTACCCAATTCGCCCTATAGTGAGTC
GTATTACGCGCGCTCACTGGCCGTCGTTTTACAACGTCGTGACTGGGAAAACCCTGGCGTTACCCAACTT
AATCGCCTTGCAGCACATCCCCCTTTCGCCAGCTGGCGTAATAGCGAAGAGGCCCGCACCGATCGCCCTT
CCCAACAGTTGCGCAGCCTGAATGGCGAATGGG
[124 nt withheld, positions 2064-2187]
C
[91 nt withheld, positions 2189-2279]
A
[49 nt withheld, positions 2281-2329]
CCTTTGACGTTGGAGTCCACGTTCTTT
[37 nt withheld, positions 2357-2393]
ACCCTATCTCGGTCTATTCTTTTGATTTATAAGGGATTTTGCCGATTTCGGCCTATTGGTTAAAAAATGA
GCTGATTTAACAAAAATTTAACGCGAATTTTAACAAAATATTAACGCTTACAATTTAGGTGGCACTTTTC
GGGGAAATGTGCGCGGAACCCCTATTTGTTTATTTTTCTAAATACATTCAAATATGTATCCGCTCATGAG
ACAATAACCCTGATAAATGCTTCAATAATATTGAAAAAGGAAGAGTATGAGTATTCAACATTTCCGTGTC
GCCCTTATTCCCTTTTTTGCGGCATTTTGCCTTCCTGTTTTTGCTCACCCAGAAACGCTGGTGAAAGTAA
AAGATGCTGAAGATCAGTTGGGTGCACGAGTGGGTTACATCGAACTGGATCTCAACAGCGGTAAGATCCT
TGAGAGTTTTCGCCCCGAAGAACGTTTTCCAATGATGAGCACTTTTAAAGTTCTGCTATGTGGCGCGGTA
TTATCCCGTATTGACGCCGGGCAAGAGCAACTCGGTCGCCGCATACACTATTCTCAGAATGACTTGGTTG
AGTACTCACCAGTCACAGAAAAGCATCTTACGGATGGCATGACAGTAAGAGAATTATGCAGTGCTGCCAT
AACCATGAGTGATAACACTGCGGCCAACTTACTTCTGACAACGATCGGAGGACCGAAGGAGCTAACCGCT
TTTTTGCACAACATGGGGGATCATGTAACTCGCCTTGATCGTTGGGAACCGGAGCTGAATGAAGCCATAC
CAAACGACGAGCGTGACACCACGATGCCTGTAGCAATGGCAACAACGTTGCGCAAACTATTAACTGGCGA
ACTACTTACTCTAGCTTCCCGGCAACAATTAATAGACTGGATGGAGGCGGATAAAGTTGCAGGACCACTT
CTGCGCTCGGCCCTTCCGGCTGGCTGGTTTATTGCTGATAAATCTGGAGCCGGTGAGCGTGGGTCTCGCG
GTATCATTGCAGCACTGGGGCCAGATGGTAAGCCCTCCCGTATCGTAGTTATCTACACGACGGGGAGTCA
GGCAACTATGGATGAACGAAATAGACAGATCGCTGAGATAGGTGCCTCACTGATTAAGCATTGGTAACTG
TCAGACCAAGTTTACTCATATATACTTTAGATTGATTTAAAACTTCATTTTTAATTTAAAAGGATCTAGG
TGAAGATCCTTTTTGATAATCTCATGACCAAAATCCCTTAACGTGAGTTTTCGTTCCACTGAGCGTCAGA
CCCCGTAGAAAAGATCAAAGGATCTTCTTGAGATCCTTTTTTTCTGCGCGTAATCTGCTGCTTGCAAACA
AAAAAACCACCGCTACCAGCGGTGGTTTGTTTGCCGGATCAAGAGCTACCAACTCTTTTTCCGAAGGTAA
CTGGCTTCAGCAGAGCGCAGATACCAAATACTGTTCTTCTAGTGTAGCCGTAGTTAGGCCACCACTTCAA
GAACTCTGTAGCACCGCCTACATACCTCGCTCTGCTAATCCTGTTACCAGTGGCTGCTGCCAGTGGCGAT
AAGTCGTGTCTTACCGGGTTGGACTCAAGACGATAGTTACCGGATAAGGCGCAGCGGTCGGGCTGAACGG
GGGGTTCGTGCACACAGCCCAGCTTGGAGCGAACGACCTACACCGAACTGAGATACCTACAGCGTGAGCT
ATGAGAAAGCGCCACGCTTCCCGAAGGGAGAAAGGCGGACAGGTATCCGGTAAGCGGCAGGGTCGGAACA
GGAGAGCGCACGAGGGAGCTTCCAGGGGGAAACGCCTGGTATCTTTATAGTCCTGTCGGGTTTCGCCACC
TCTGACTTGAGCGTCGATTTTTGTGATGCTCGTCAGGGGGGCGGAGCCTATGGAAAAACGCCAGCAACGC
GGCCTTTTTACGGTTCCTGGCCTTTTGCTGGCCTTTTGCTCACATGTTCTTTCCTGCGTTATCCCCTGAT
TCTGTGGATAACCGTATTACCGCCTTTGAGTGAGCTGATACCGCTCGCCGCAGCCGAACGACCGAGCGCA
GCGAGTCAGTGAGCGAGGAAGCGGAAGAGCGCCCAATACGCAAACCGCCTCTCCCCGCGCGTTGGCCGAT
TCATTAATGCAGCTGGCACGACAGGTTTCCCGACTGGAAAGCGGGCAGTGAGCGCAACGCAATTAATGTG
AGTTAGCTCACTCATTAGGCACCCCAGGCTTTACACTTTATGCTTCCGGCTCGTATGTTGTGTGGAATTG
TGAGCGGATAACAATTTCACACAGGAAACAGCTATGACCATGATTACGCCAAGCGCGCAATTAACCCTCA
CTAAAGGGAACAAAAGCTGGAGCTGCAAGCTTAATGTAGTCTTATGCAATACTCTTGTAGTCTTGCAACA
TGGTAACGATGAGTTAGCAACATGCCTTACAAGGAGAGAAAAAGCACCGTGCATGCCGATTGGTGGAAGT
AAGGTGGTACGATCGTGCCTTATTAGGAAGGCAACAGACGGGTCTGACATGGATTGGACGAACCACTGAA
TTGCCGCATTGCAGAGATATTGTATTTAAGTGCCTAGCTCGATACATAAACGGGTCTCTCTGGTTAGACC
AGATCTGAGCCTGGGAGCTCTCTGGCTAACTAGGGAACCCACTGCTTAAGCCTCAATAAAGCTTGCCTTG
AGTGCTTCAAGTAGTGTGTGCCCGTCTGTTGTGTGACTCTGGTAACTAGAGATCCCTCAGACCCTTTTAG
TCAGTGTGGAAAATCTCTAGCAGTGGCGCCCGAACAGGGACTTGAAAGCGAAAGGGAAACCAGAGGAGCT
CTCTCGACGCAGGACTCGGCTTGCTGAAGCGCGCACGGCAAGAGGCGAGGGGCGGCGACTGGTGAGTACG
CCAAAAATTTTGACTAGCGGAGGCTAGAAGGAGAGAGATGGGTGCGAGAGCGTCAGTATTAAGCGGGGGA
GAATTAGATCGCGATGGGAAAAAATTCGGTTAAGGCCAGGGGGAAAGAAAAAATATAAATTAAAACATAT
AGTATGGGCAAGCAGGGAGCTAGAACGATTCGCAGTTAATCCTGGCCTGTTAGAAACATCAGAAGGCTGT
AGACAAATACTGGGACAGCTACAACCATCCCTTCAGACAGGATCAGAAGAACTTAGATCATTATATAATA
CAGTAGCAACCCTCTATTGTGTGCATCAAAGGATAGAGATAAAAGACACCAAGGAAGCTTTAGACAAGAT
AGAGGAAGAGCAAAACAAAAGTAAGACCACCGCACAGCAAGCGGCCGCTGATCTTCAGACCTGGAGGAGG
AGATATGAGGGACAATTGGAGAAGTGAATTATATAAATATAAAGTAGTAAAAATTGAACCATTAGGAGTA
GCACCCACCAAGGCAAAGAGAAGAGTGGTGCAGAGAGAAAAAAGAGCAGTGGGAATAGGAGCTTTGTTCC
TTGGGTTCTTGGGAGCAGCAGGAAGCACTATGGGCGCAGCGTCAATGACGCTGACGGTACAGGCCAGACA
ATTATTGTCTGGTATAGTGCAGCAGCAGAACAATTTGCTGAGGGCTATTGAGGCGCAACAGCATCTGTTG
CAACTCACAGTCTGGGGCATCAAGCAGCTCCAGGCAAGAATCCTGGCTGTGGAAAGATACCTAAAGGATC
AACAGCTCCTGGGGATTTGGGGTTGCTCTGGAAAACTCATTTGCACCACTGCTGTGCCTTGGAATGCTAG
TTGGAGTAATAAATCTCTGGAACAGATTTGGAATCACACGACCTGGATGGAGTGGGACAGAGAAATTAAC
AATTACACAAGCTTAATACACTCCTTAATTGAAGAATCGCAAAACCAGCAAGAAAAGAATGAACAAGAAT
TATTGGAATTAGATAAATGGGCAAGTTTGTGGAATTGGTTTAACATAACAAATTGGCTGTGGTATATAAA
ATTATTCATAATGATAGTAGGAGGCTTGGTAGGTTTAAGAATAGTTTTTGCTGTACTTTCTATAGTGAAT
AGAGTTAGGCAGGGATATTCACCATTATCGTTTCAGACCCACCTCCCAACCCCGAGGGGACCCGACAGGC
CCGAAGGAATAGAAGAAGAAGGTGGAGAGAGAGACAGAGACAGATCCATTCGATTAGTGAACGGATCTCG
ACGGTATCGATCACGAGACTAGCCTCGAGCGGCCGCCCCCTTCACCGAGGGCCTATTTCCCATGATTCCT
TCATATTTGCATATACGATACAAGGCTGTTAGAGAGATAATTGGAATTAATTTGACTGTAAACACAAAGA
TATTAGTACAAAATACGTGACGTAGAAAGTAATAATTTCTTGGGTAGTTTGCAGTTTTAAAATTATGTTT
TAAAATGGACTATCATATGCTTACCGTAACTTGAAAGTATTTCGATTTCTTGGCTTTATATATCTTGTGG
AAAGGACGAAACACCGGTGTGCAGGTGAGTGATCAAGAACCTGCTGACGTTTTAGAGCTAGAAATAGCAA
GTTAAAATAAGGCTAGTCCGTTATCAACTTGAAAAAGTGGCACCGAGTCGGTGCTTCCTATGAATCTTAG
GGGGTACGGGGGTCTTGGGGGTACGGGCCATCGGGGTCCTGCATTCTATTGGGGCATACCGGGGGTCATG
GGGGATGGGGTAAGGGGGTTCTCAACCTAGGGGGCTCGGGTCGGGGGTCCGGGGGCTGGGGGTTCTCAAA
CTCTGGGGTAATGGGGGTCATGGGGGATAGGGGTAAGGGGGTATCTAAACTCTTAGGGGGCTCGGGTCGG
GGGTGGGGGTTTTTTTCTTAATTAAGTCTAGAGTCGACTGTTTAAACCTGCAGGCATGCGAATTCTCGAC
CTCGAGACAAATGGCAGTATTCATCCACAATTTTAAAAGAAAAGGGGGGATTGGGGGGTACAGTGCAGGG
GAAAGAATAGTAGACATAATAGCAACAGACATACAAACTAAAGAATTACAAAAACAAATTACAAAAATTC
AAAATTTTCGGGTTTATTACAGGGACAGCAGAGATCCACTTTGGCCGCGGCTCGAGGGGG
