Features (pLannotate 1.2.2; 27 found; start..end, strand, type, name):
      1..511     +  promoter       hPGK promoter: human phosphoglycerate kinase 1 promoter
    533..1132    +  CDS            PuroR: puromycin N-acetyltransferase; pac from Streptomyces alboniger; confers resistance to puromycin
   1175..1258    +  CDS            nef (fragment): NEF_HV1Z2 - Experimental evidence at protein level: Swiss-Prot protein existence level 1. Extracellular Nef protein targets CD4(+) T-lymphocytes for apoptosis by interacting with CXCR4 surface receptors. From Human immunodeficiency virus type 1 group M subtype D (isolate Z2/CDC-Z34) (HIV-1).
   1260..1493    +  LTR            3' LTR (ΔU3): self-inactivating 3' long terminal repeat (LTR) from HIV-1
   1565..1686    +  polyA_signal   SV40 poly(A) signal: SV40 polyadenylation signal
   1726..1861    +  rep_origin     SV40 ori: SV40 origin of replication
   1882..1900    -  promoter       T7 promoter: promoter for bacteriophage T7 RNA polymerase
   1908..2063    +  CDS            lacZα (fragment): LacZα fragment of β-galactosidase; lacZ fragment
   2068..2496    +  rep_origin     f1 ori (sequence partly withheld): f1 bacteriophage origin of replication; arrow indicates direction of (+) strand synthesis
   2549..2653    +  promoter       AmpR promoter: bla
   2654..3514    +  CDS            AmpR: β-lactamase; bla; confers resistance to ampicillin, carbenicillin, and related antibiotics
   3685..4273    +  rep_origin     ori: high-copy-number ColE1/pMB1/pBR322/pUC origin of replication
   4456..4548    +  CDS            lacI (fragment): lac repressor; lacI; The lac repressor binds to the lac operator to inhibit transcription in E. coli. This inhibition can be relieved by adding lactose or isopropyl-β-D-thiogalactopyranoside (IPTG).
   4561..4582    +  protein_bind   CAP binding site: CAP binding activates transcription in the presence of cAMP. E. coli catabolite activator protein
   4607..5374    -  mobile_element IS1: prokaryotic transposable element IS1
   5375..5404    +  promoter       lac promoter: promoter for the E. coli lac operon
   5412..5428    +  protein_bind   lac operator: The lac repressor binds to the lac operator to inhibit transcription in E. coli. This inhibition can be relieved by adding lactose or isopropyl-β-D-thiogalactopyranoside (IPTG). lac repressor encoded by lacI
   5473..5491    +  promoter       T3 promoter: promoter for bacteriophage T3 RNA polymerase
   5519..5745    +  promoter       RSV promoter: Rous sarcoma virus enhancer/promoter
   5746..5926    +  LTR            5' LTR (truncated): truncated 5' long terminal repeat (LTR) from HIV-1
   5973..6098    +  misc_feature   HIV-1 Ψ: packaging signal of human immunodeficiency virus type 1
   6082..6445    +  CDS            HIV-1 gag (fragment): gag protein from human immunodeficiency virus 1; gag
   6591..6824    +  misc_feature   RRE: The Rev response element (RRE) of HIV-1 allows for Rev-dependent mRNA export from the nucleus to the cytoplasm.
   7201..7301    +  CDS            Rev (fragment): human immunodeficiency virus 1 (HIV-1) Rev protein; rev; enhances nuclear export of unspliced and incompletely spliced viral mRNAs
   7351..7591    +  promoter       U6 promoter: RNA polymerase III promoter for human U6 snRNA
   7633..7708    +  misc_RNA       gRNA scaffold: guide RNA scaffold for the Streptococcus pyogenes CRISPR/Cas9 system
   8035..8152    +  misc_feature   cPPT/CTS: central polypurine tract and central termination sequence of HIV-1
>Addgene plasmid #138524 | pLKO.1-puro U6 sgRNA BfuAI stuffer G-tract | addgene full sequence | sequence record 292291 | Addgene NGS Result
GGGGTTGGGGTTGCGCCTTTTCCAAGGCAGCCCTGGGTTTGCGCAGGGACGCGGCTGCTCTGGGCGTGGT
TCCGGGAAACGCAGCGGCGCCGACCCTGGGTCTCGCACATTCTTCACGTCCGTTCGCAGCGTCACCCGGA
TCTTCGCCGCTACCCTTGTGGGCCCCCCGGCGACGCTTCCTGCTCCGCCCCTAAGTCGGGAAGGTTCCTT
GCGGTTCGCGGCGTGCCGGACGTGACAAACGGAAGCCGCACGTCTCACTAGTACCCTCGCAGACGGACAG
CGCCAGGGAGCAATGGCAGCGCGCCGACCGCGATGGGCTGTGGCCAATAGCGGCTGCTCAGCAGGGCGCG
CCGAGAGCAGCGGCCGGGAAGGGGCGGTGCGGGAGGCGGGGTGTGGGGCGGTAGTGTGGGCCCTGTTCCT
GCCCGCGCGGTGTTCCGCATTCTGCAAGCCTCCGGAGCGCACGTCGGCAGTCGGCTCCCTCGTTGACCGA
ATCACCGACCTCTCTCCCCAGGGGGATCCACCGGAGCTTACCATGACCGAGTACAAGCCCACGGTGCGCC
TCGCCACCCGCGACGACGTCCCCAGGGCCGTACGCACCCTCGCCGCCGCGTTCGCCGACTACCCCGCCAC
GCGCCACACCGTCGATCCGGACCGCCACATCGAGCGGGTCACCGAGCTGCAAGAACTCTTCCTCACGCGC
GTCGGGCTCGACATCGGCAAGGTGTGGGTCGCGGACGACGGCGCCGCGGTGGCGGTCTGGACCACGCCGG
AGAGCGTCGAAGCGGGGGCGGTGTTCGCCGAGATCGGCCCGCGCATGGCCGAGTTGAGCGGTTCCCGGCT
GGCCGCGCAGCAACAGATGGAAGGCCTCCTGGCGCCGCACCGGCCCAAGGAGCCCGCGTGGTTCCTGGCC
ACCGTCGGCGTCTCGCCCGACCACCAGGGCAAGGGTCTGGGCAGCGCCGTCGTGCTCCCCGGAGTGGAGG
CGGCCGAGCGCGCCGGGGTGCCCGCCTTCCTGGAGACCTCCGCGCCCCGCAACCTCCCCTTCTACGAGCG
GCTCGGCTTCACCGTCACCGCCGACGTCGAGGTGCCCGAAGGACCGCGCACCTGGTGCATGACCCGCAAG
CCCGGTGCCTGACGCCCGCCCCACGACCCGCAGCGCCCGACCGAAAGGAGCGCACGACCCCATGCATCGG
TACCTTTAAGACCAATGACTTACAAGGCAGCTGTAGATCTTAGCCACTTTTTAAAAGAAAAGGGGGGACT
GGAAGGGCTAATTCACTCCCAACGAAGACAAGATCTGCTTTTTGCTTGTACTGGGTCTCTCTGGTTAGAC
CAGATCTGAGCCTGGGAGCTCTCTGGCTAACTAGGGAACCCACTGCTTAAGCCTCAATAAAGCTTGCCTT
GAGTGCTTCAAGTAGTGTGTGCCCGTCTGTTGTGTGACTCTGGTAACTAGAGATCCCTCAGACCCTTTTA
GTCAGTGTGGAAAATCTCTAGCAGTAGTAGTTCATGTCATCTTATTATTCAGTATTTATAACTTGCAAAG
AAATGAATATCAGAGAGTGAGAGGAACTTGTTTATTGCAGCTTATAATGGTTACAAATAAAGCAATAGCA
TCACAAATTTCACAAATAAAGCATTTTTTTCACTGCATTCTAGTTGTGGTTTGTCCAAACTCATCAATGT
ATCTTATCATGTCTGGCTCTAGCTATCCCGCCCCTAACTCCGCCCATCCCGCCCCTAACTCCGCCCAGTT
CCGCCCATTCTCCGCCCCATGGCTGACTAATTTTTTTTATTTATGCAGAGGCCGAGGCCGCCTCGGCCTC
TGAGCTATTCCAGAAGTAGTGAGGAGGCTTTTTTGGAGGCCTAGGGACGTACCCAATTCGCCCTATAGTG
AGTCGTATTACGCGCGCTCACTGGCCGTCGTTTTACAACGTCGTGACTGGGAAAACCCTGGCGTTACCCA
ACTTAATCGCCTTGCAGCACATCCCCCTTTCGCCAGCTGGCGTAATAGCGAAGAGGCCCGCACCGATCGC
CCTTCCCAACAGTTGCGCAGCCTGAATGGCGAATGGG
[124 nt withheld, positions 2068-2191]
C
[91 nt withheld, positions 2193-2283]
A
[49 nt withheld, positions 2285-2333]
CCTTTGACGTTGGAGTCCACGTTCTTT
[37 nt withheld, positions 2361-2397]
ACCCTATCTCGGTCTATTCTTTTGATTTATAAGGGATTTTGCCGATTTCGGCCTATTGGTTAAAAAATGA
GCTGATTTAACAAAAATTTAACGCGAATTTTAACAAAATATTAACGCTTACAATTTAGGTGGCACTTTTC
GGGGAAATGTGCGCGGAACCCCTATTTGTTTATTTTTCTAAATACATTCAAATATGTATCCGCTCATGAG
ACAATAACCCTGATAAATGCTTCAATAATATTGAAAAAGGAAGAGTATGAGTATTCAACATTTCCGTGTC
GCCCTTATTCCCTTTTTTGCGGCATTTTGCCTTCCTGTTTTTGCTCACCCAGAAACGCTGGTGAAAGTAA
AAGATGCTGAAGATCAGTTGGGTGCACGAGTGGGTTACATCGAACTGGATCTCAACAGCGGTAAGATCCT
TGAGAGTTTTCGCCCCGAAGAACGTTTTCCAATGATGAGCACTTTTAAAGTTCTGCTATGTGGCGCGGTA
TTATCCCGTATTGACGCCGGGCAAGAGCAACTCGGTCGCCGCATACACTATTCTCAGAATGACTTGGTTG
AGTACTCACCAGTCACAGAAAAGCATCTTACGGATGGCATGACAGTAAGAGAATTATGCAGTGCTGCCAT
AACCATGAGTGATAACACTGCGGCCAACTTACTTCTGACAACGATCGGAGGACCGAAGGAGCTAACCGCT
TTTTTGCACAACATGGGGGATCATGTAACTCGCCTTGATCGTTGGGAACCGGAGCTGAATGAAGCCATAC
CAAACGACGAGCGTGACACCACGATGCCTGTAGCAATGGCAACAACGTTGCGCAAACTATTAACTGGCGA
ACTACTTACTCTAGCTTCCCGGCAACAATTAATAGACTGGATGGAGGCGGATAAAGTTGCAGGACCACTT
CTGCGCTCGGCCCTTCCGGCTGGCTGGTTTATTGCTGATAAATCTGGAGCCGGTGAGCGTGGGTCTCGCG
GTATCATTGCAGCACTGGGGCCAGATGGTAAGCCCTCCCGTATCGTAGTTATCTACACGACGGGGAGTCA
GGCAACTATGGATGAACGAAATAGACAGATCGCTGAGATAGGTGCCTCACTGATTAAGCATTGGTAACTG
TCAGACCAAGTTTACTCATATATACTTTAGATTGATTTAAAACTTCATTTTTAATTTAAAAGGATCTAGG
TGAAGATCCTTTTTGATAATCTCATGACCAAAATCCCTTAACGTGAGTTTTCGTTCCACTGAGCGTCAGA
CCCCGTAGAAAAGATCAAAGGATCTTCTTGAGATCCTTTTTTTCTGCGCGTAATCTGCTGCTTGCAAACA
AAAAAACCACCGCTACCAGCGGTGGTTTGTTTGCCGGATCAAGAGCTACCAACTCTTTTTCCGAAGGTAA
CTGGCTTCAGCAGAGCGCAGATACCAAATACTGTTCTTCTAGTGTAGCCGTAGTTAGGCCACCACTTCAA
GAACTCTGTAGCACCGCCTACATACCTCGCTCTGCTAATCCTGTTACCAGTGGCTGCTGCCAGTGGCGAT
AAGTCGTGTCTTACCGGGTTGGACTCAAGACGATAGTTACCGGATAAGGCGCAGCGGTCGGGCTGAACGG
GGGGTTCGTGCACACAGCCCAGCTTGGAGCGAACGACCTACACCGAACTGAGATACCTACAGCGTGAGCT
ATGAGAAAGCGCCACGCTTCCCGAAGGGAGAAAGGCGGACAGGTATCCGGTAAGCGGCAGGGTCGGAACA
GGAGAGCGCACGAGGGAGCTTCCAGGGGGAAACGCCTGGTATCTTTATAGTCCTGTCGGGTTTCGCCACC
TCTGACTTGAGCGTCGATTTTTGTGATGCTCGTCAGGGGGGCGGAGCCTATGGAAAAACGCCAGCAACGC
GGCCTTTTTACGGTTCCTGGCCTTTTGCTGGCCTTTTGCTCACATGTTCTTTCCTGCGTTATCCCCTGAT
TCTGTGGATAACCGTATTACCGCCTTTGAGTGAGCTGATACCGCTCGCCGCAGCCGAACGACCGAGCGCA
GCGAGTCAGTGAGCGAGGAAGCGGAAGAGCGCCCAATACGCAAACCGCCTCTCCCCGCGCGTTGGCCGAT
TCATTAATGCAGCTGGCACGACAGGTTTCCCGACTGGAAAGCGGGCAGTGAGCGCAACGCAATTAATGTG
AGTTAGCTCACTCATTAGGCACCCCAGGCTTTACACTTTGGTAATGACTCCAACTTATTGATAGTGTTTT
ATGTTCAGATAATGCCCGATGACTTTGTCATGCAGCTCCACCGATTTTGAGAACGACAGCGACTTCCGTC
CCAGCCGTGCCAGGTGCTGCCTCAGATTCAGGTTATGCCGCTCAATTCGCTGCGTATATCGCTTGCTGAT
TACGTGCAGCTTTCCCTTCAGGCGGGATTCATACAGCGGCCAGCCATCCGTCATCCATATCACCACGTCA
AAGGGTGACAGCAGGCTCATAAGACGCCCCAGCGTCGCCATAGTGCGTTCACCGAATACGTGCGCAACAA
CCGTCTTCCGGAGACTGTCATACGCGTAAAACAGCCAGCGCTGGCGCGATTTAGCCCCGACATAGCCCCA
CTGTTCGTCCATTTCCGCGCAGACGATGACGTCACTGCCCGGCTGTATGCGCGAGGTTACCGACTGCGGC
CTGAGTTTTTTAAGTGACGTAAAATCGTGTTGAGGCCAACGCCCATAATGCGGGCTGTTGCCCGGCATCC
AACGCCATTCATGGCCATATCAATGATTTTCTGGTGCGTACCGGGTTGAGAAGCGGTGTAAGTGAACTGC
AGTTGCCATGTTTTACGGCAGTGAGAGCAGAGATAGCGCTGATGTCCGGCGGTGCTTTTGCCGTTACGCA
CCACCCCGTCAGTAGCTGAACAGGAGGGACAGCTGATAGAAACAGAAGCCACTGGAGCACCTCAAAAACA
CCATCATACACTAAATCAGTAAGTTGGCAGCATCACCTTACACTTTATGCTTCCGGCTCGTATGTTGTGT
GGAATTGTGAGCGGATAACAATTTCACACAGGAAACAGCTATGACCATGATTACGCCAAGCGCGCAATTA
ACCCTCACTAAAGGGAACAAAAGCTGGAGCTGCAAGCTTAATGTAGTCTTATGCAATACTCTTGTAGTCT
TGCAACATGGTAACGATGAGTTAGCAACATGCCTTACAAGGAGAGAAAAAGCACCGTGCATGCCGATTGG
TGGAAGTAAGGTGGTACGATCGTGCCTTATTAGGAAGGCAACAGACGGGTCTGACATGGATTGGACGAAC
CACTGAATTGCCGCATTGCAGAGATATTGTATTTAAGTGCCTAGCTCGATACATAAACGGGTCTCTCTGG
TTAGACCAGATCTGAGCCTGGGAGCTCTCTGGCTAACTAGGGAACCCACTGCTTAAGCCTCAATAAAGCT
TGCCTTGAGTGCTTCAAGTAGTGTGTGCCCGTCTGTTGTGTGACTCTGGTAACTAGAGATCCCTCAGACC
CTTTTAGTCAGTGTGGAAAATCTCTAGCAGTGGCGCCCGAACAGGGACTTGAAAGCGAAAGGGAAACCAG
AGGAGCTCTCTCGACGCAGGACTCGGCTTGCTGAAGCGCGCACGGCAAGAGGCGAGGGGCGGCGACTGGT
GAGTACGCCAAAAATTTTGACTAGCGGAGGCTAGAAGGAGAGAGATGGGTGCGAGAGCGTCAGTATTAAG
CGGGGGAGAATTAGATCGCGATGGGAAAAAATTCGGTTAAGGCCAGGGGGAAAGAAAAAATATAAATTAA
AACATATAGTATGGGCAAGCAGGGAGCTAGAACGATTCGCAGTTAATCCTGGCCTGTTAGAAACATCAGA
AGGCTGTAGACAAATACTGGGACAGCTACAACCATCCCTTCAGACAGGATCAGAAGAACTTAGATCATTA
TATAATACAGTAGCAACCCTCTATTGTGTGCATCAAAGGATAGAGATAAAAGACACCAAGGAAGCTTTAG
ACAAGATAGAGGAAGAGCAAAACAAAAGTAAGACCACCGCACAGCAAGCGGCCGCTGATCTTCAGACCTG
GAGGAGGAGATATGAGGGACAATTGGAGAAGTGAATTATATAAATATAAAGTAGTAAAAATTGAACCATT
AGGAGTAGCACCCACCAAGGCAAAGAGAAGAGTGGTGCAGAGAGAAAAAAGAGCAGTGGGAATAGGAGCT
TTGTTCCTTGGGTTCTTGGGAGCAGCAGGAAGCACTATGGGCGCAGCGTCAATGACGCTGACGGTACAGG
CCAGACAATTATTGTCTGGTATAGTGCAGCAGCAGAACAATTTGCTGAGGGCTATTGAGGCGCAACAGCA
TCTGTTGCAACTCACAGTCTGGGGCATCAAGCAGCTCCAGGCAAGAATCCTGGCTGTGGAAAGATACCTA
AAGGATCAACAGCTCCTGGGGATTTGGGGTTGCTCTGGAAAACTCATTTGCACCACTGCTGTGCCTTGGA
ATGCTAGTTGGAGTAATAAATCTCTGGAACAGATTTGGAATCACACGACCTGGATGGAGTGGGACAGAGA
AATTAACAATTACACAAGCTTAATACACTCCTTAATTGAAGAATCGCAAAACCAGCAAGAAAAGAATGAA
CAAGAATTATTGGAATTAGATAAATGGGCAAGTTTGTGGAATTGGTTTAACATAACAAATTGGCTGTGGT
ATATAAAATTATTCATAATGATAGTAGGAGGCTTGGTAGGTTTAAGAATAGTTTTTGCTGTACTTTCTAT
AGTGAATAGAGTTAGGCAGGGATATTCACCATTATCGTTTCAGACCCACCTCCCAACCCCGAGGGGACCC
GACAGGCCCGAAGGAATAGAAGAAGAAGGTGGAGAGAGAGACAGAGACAGATCCATTCGATTAGTGAACG
GATCTCGACGGTATCGATCACGAGACTAGCCTCGAGCGGCCGCCCCCTTCACCGAGGGCCTATTTCCCAT
GATTCCTTCATATTTGCATATACGATACAAGGCTGTTAGAGAGATAATTGGAATTAATTTGACTGTAAAC
ACAAAGATATTAGTACAAAATACGTGACGTAGAAAGTAATAATTTCTTGGGTAGTTTGCAGTTTTAAAAT
TATGTTTTAAAATGGACTATCATATGCTTACCGTAACTTGAAAGTATTTCGATTTCTTGGCTTTATATAT
CTTGTGGAAAGGACGAAACACCGGTGTGCAGGTGAGTGATCAAGAACCTGCTGACGTTTTAGAGCTAGAA
ATAGCAAGTTAAAATAAGGCTAGTCCGTTATCAACTTGAAAAAGTGGCACCGAGTCGGTGCTTCCTATGA
ATCTTAGGGGGTACGGGGGTCTTGGGGGTACGGGCCATCGGGGTCCTGCATTCTATTGGGGCATACCGGG
GGTCATGGGGGATGGGGTAAGGGGGTTCTCAACCTAGGGGGCTCGGGTCGGGGGTCCGGGGGCTGGGGGT
TCTCAAACTCTGGGGTAATGGGGGTCATGGGGGATAGGGGTAAGGGGGTATCTAAACTCTTAGGGGGCTC
GGGTCGGGGGTGGGGGTTTTTTTCTTAATTAAGTCTAGAGTCGACTGTTTAAACCTGCAGGCATGCGAAT
TCTCGACCTCGAGACAAATGGCAGTATTCATCCACAATTTTAAAAGAAAAGGGGGGATTGGGGGGTACAG
TGCAGGGGAAAGAATAGTAGACATAATAGCAACAGACATACAAACTAAAGAATTACAAAAACAAATTACA
AAAATTCAAAATTTTCGGGTTTATTACAGGGACAGCAGAGATCCACTTTGGCCGCGGCTCGAG
